Addgene plasmid #191291: pTETDuet_G121VDHFR_Q33STS
Purpose: Bacterial co-expression of E. coli folA (Dihydrofolate Reductase) and E. coli thyA (Thymidylate Synthase)
Depositing lab: Kimberly Reynolds. Depositing organization: University of Texas Southwestern Medical Center. Publication: The genetic landscape of a metabolic interaction. Nguyen TN, Ingle C, Thompson S, Reynolds KA. Nat Commun. 2024 Apr 18;15(1):3351. doi: 10.1038/s41467-024-47671-0. PubMed 38637543.
Backbone
  Vector backbone: pTET-duet
  Vector type: Bacterial Expression
Growth in bacteria
  Bacterial resistance: Chloramphenicol, 25 μg/mL
  Growth temperature: 30°C
  Growth strain: DH5alpha
  Copy number: Low Copy
Gene/Insert
  Gene/Insert name: folA, thyA (alt names: DHFR; TS)
  Species: E. coli
  Mutation: G121V DHFR, Q33S TYMS
  Promoter: T7 (folA), Tet (thyA)
  Cloning method: Restriction Enzyme; 5′ cloning site EcoNI (not destroyed); 3′ cloning site NotI (not destroyed)
  Sequencing primers: 5′ _GGATCTCGACGCTCTCCCTT; 3′ _CCGCTGAGCAATAACTAGC
Terms and licenses: Academic/Nonprofit Terms; Industry Terms: Not Available to Industry
Depositor comments: Please visit https://doi.org/10.1101/2023.05.28.542639 for bioRxiv preprint.
How to cite: pTETDuet_G121VDHFR_Q33STS was a gift from Kimberly Reynolds (Addgene plasmid # 191291 ; http://n2t.net/addgene:191291 ; RRID:Addgene_191291)
