[The description below was written by a language model from this plasmid's Addgene catalogue record and pLannotate feature annotations shown in this document.]
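Description:
pTETDuet_G121VDHFR_Q33STS is a bacterial co-expression plasmid of about 5.2 kb built on the pTET-duet backbone, a Duet-style two-cassette vector for E. coli. It replicates from a p15A origin, which is compatible with ColE1-type plasmids, and the record lists it as low copy. Selection is by chloramphenicol through a cat gene driven by its own promoter. The annotation also picks up short fragments of an RSF origin, an IS1 element and a tetracycline resistance gene. These appear to be backbone remnants rather than functional parts.

The payload consists of two E. coli folate-metabolism enzymes expressed from separate promoters. The folA gene, encoding dihydrofolate reductase with the G121V substitution, sits downstream of a T7 promoter with an adjacent lac operator and a T7 gene 10 ribosome binding site. A plasmid-borne lacI gene supplies the repressor for this cassette. The thyA gene, encoding thymidylate synthase with the Q33S substitution, is driven by the PLtetO-1 promoter, a lambda PL derivative carrying tet operator sites. No tet repressor gene is annotated on the plasmid. Downstream of thyA lie S-Tag and SET1 tag fragments and a T7 terminator. The record does not state whether these tag fragments are fused in frame to the enzyme.

Thymidylate synthase produces dihydrofolate as a by-product of dTMP synthesis, and dihydrofolate reductase acts on that same metabolite, so the two activities are biochemically coupled. Placing defined mutants of both enzymes on one plasmid allows their combined effect to be examined, consistent with the associated study of the genetic landscape of a metabolic interaction.
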