Features (pLannotate 1.2.2; 19 found; start..end, strand, type, name):
     34..107     +  promoter       PLtetO-1 promoter: modified phage lambda PL promoter with tet operator sites (Lutz and Bujard, 1997)
    149..940     +  CDS            thyA: TYSY_ECO57 - Experimental evidence at protein level: Swiss-Prot protein existence level 1. Catalyzes the reductive methylation of 2'-deoxyuridine-5'- monophosphate (dUMP) to 2'-deoxythymidine-5'-monophosphate (dTMP) while utilizing 5,10-methylenetetrahydrofolate (mTHF) as the methyl donor and reductant in the reaction, yielding dihydrofolate (DHF) as a by- product. This enzymatic reaction provides an intracellular de novo source of dTMP, an essential precursor for DNA biosynthesis. From Escherichia coli O157:H7.
    956..997     +  CDS            S-Tag (fragment): affinity and epitope tag derived from pancreatic ribonuclease A
   1027..1044    +  CDS            SET1 (fragment): solubility-enhancement tag derived from T7 phage gene 10B
   1052..1099    +  terminator     T7 terminator: transcription terminator for bacteriophage T7 RNA polymerase
   1323..1979    -  CDS            cat: CAT_ECOLX - Experimental evidence at protein level: Swiss-Prot protein existence level 1. This enzyme is an effector of chloramphenicol resistance in bacteria. From Escherichia coli. This protein is used as a marker in many commonly used cloning vectors, such as pACYC184.
   1980..2082    -  promoter       cat promoter: promoter of the E. coli cat gene encoding chloramphenicol acetyltransferase
   2203..2346    +  mobile_element IS1 (fragment): prokaryotic transposable element IS1
   2465..2520    -  rep_origin     RSF ori (fragment): Plasmids containing the RSF 1030 origin of replication can be propagated in E. coli cells that contain additional plasmids with compatible origins.
   2608..3153    -  rep_origin     p15A ori: Plasmids containing the medium-copy-number p15A origin of replication can be propagated in E. coli cells that contain a second plasmid with the ColE1 origin.
   3265..3329    -  CDS            TcR (fragment): tetracycline efflux protein; tet; confers resistance to tetracycline
   3344..3365    -  protein_bind   CAP binding site: CAP binding activates transcription in the presence of cAMP. E. coli catabolite activator protein
   3378..4460    -  CDS            lacI: lac repressor; lacI; The lac repressor binds to the lac operator to inhibit transcription in E. coli. This inhibition can be relieved by adding lactose or isopropyl-β-D-thiogalactopyranoside (IPTG).
   4461..4538    -  promoter       lacI promoter: lacI
   4546..4581    -  CDS            TcR (fragment): tetracycline efflux protein; tet; confers resistance to tetracycline
   4584..4602    +  promoter       T7 promoter: promoter for bacteriophage T7 RNA polymerase
   4603..4627    +  protein_bind   lac operator: The lac repressor binds to the lac operator to inhibit transcription in E. coli. This inhibition can be relieved by adding lactose or isopropyl-β-D-thiogalactopyranoside (IPTG). lac repressor encoded by lacI
   4642..4664    +  RBS            RBS: efficient ribosome binding site from bacteriophage T7 gene 10 (Olins and Rangwala, 1989)
   4671..5150    +  CDS            ecDHFR: E. coli dihydrofolate reductase; folA
>Addgene plasmid #191291 | pTETDuet_G121VDHFR_Q33STS | addgene full sequence | sequence record 378191 | Addgene NGS Result
CTTAAGTCGAACAGAAAGTAATCGTATTGTACATCCCTATCAGTGATAGAGATTGACATCCCTATCAGTG
ATAGAGATACTGAGCACATCAGCAGGACGCACTGACCGAATTCATTAAAGAGGAGAAAGGTACCATGCTG
CAGATCTCATGAAACAGTACCTGGAGCTGATGCAAAAAGTTCTGGATGAGGGTACCCAGAAAAACGACCG
CACGGGTACCGGAACGCTGAGCATTTTTGGCCATTCGATGCGTTTTAACCTGCAGGACGGATTCCCGCTG
GTTACGACCAAACGCTGCCACCTGCGTAGCATTATTCATGAGCTGCTGTGGTTTCTGCAAGGTGACACTA
ACATCGCGTATCTGCACGAAAACAATGTGACGATCTGGGATGAATGGGCCGATGAAAACGGCGATCTGGG
CCCAGTGTATGGTAAACAGTGGCGCGCCTGGCCAACGCCAGATGGCCGCCACATCGATCAGATCACGACC
GTGCTGAATCAACTGAAAAACGACCCGGACAGCCGCCGCATTATTGTTTCCGCGTGGAATGTGGGTGAAC
TGGATAAAATGGCGCTGGCGCCGTGCCATGCATTCTTCCAGTTTTACGTTGCGGACGGTAAGCTGAGCTG
TCAACTTTATCAGCGCAGCTGCGATGTTTTCCTCGGCCTGCCGTTCAATATCGCCAGCTACGCGTTACTG
GTGCATATGATGGCGCAGCAGTGCGACCTGGAGGTGGGTGATTTTGTCTGGACCGGCGGTGATACCCACC
TGTACAGCAACCATATGGACCAAACGCATCTGCAATTGAGCCGTGAGCCGCGTCCGCTGCCGAAACTGAT
TATTAAGCGCAAACCCGAGAGCATCTTTGACTATCGTTTCGAAGACTTCGAGATTGAAGGCTACGATCCG
CACCCGGGTATCAAAGCGCCGGTGGCTATCTAACTCGAGTCTGGTAAAGAAACCGCTGCTGCGAAATTTG
AACGCCAGCACATGGACTCGTCTACTAGCGCAGCTTAATTAACCTAGGCTGCTGCCACCGCTGAGCAATA
ACTAGCATAACCCCTTGGGGCCTCTAAACGGGTCTTGAGGGGTTTTTTGCTGAAACCTCAGGCATTTGAG
AAGCACACGGTCACACTGCTTCCGGTAGTCAATAAACCGGTAAACCAGCAATAGACATAAGCGGCTATTT
AACGACCCTGCCCTGAACCGACGACCGGGTCGAATTTGCTTTCGAATTTCTGCCATTCATCCGCTTATTA
TCACTTATTCAGGCGTAGCAACCAGGCGTTTAAGGGCACCAATAACTGCCTTAAAAAAATTACGCCCCGC
CCTGCCACTCATCGCAGTACTGTTGTAATTCATTAAGCATTCTGCCGACATGGAAGCCATCACAAACGGC
ATGATGAACCTGAATCGCCAGCGGCATCAGCACCTTGTCGCCTTGCGTATAATATTTGCCCATAGTGAAA
ACGGGGGCGAAGAAGTTGTCCATATTGGCCACGTTTAAATCAAAACTGGTGAAACTCACCCAGGGATTGG
CTGAGACGAAAAACATATTCTCAATAAACCCTTTAGGGAAATAGGCCAGGTTTTCACCGTAACACGCCAC
ATCTTGCGAATATATGTGTAGAAACTGCCGGAAATCGTCGTGGTATTCACTCCAGAGCGATGAAAACGTT
TCAGTTTGCTCATGGAAAACGGTGTAACAAGGGTGAACACTATCCCATATCACCAGCTCACCGTCTTTCA
TTGCCATACGGAACTCCGGATGAGCATTCATCAGGCGGGCAAGAATGTGAATAAAGGCCGGATAAAACTT
GTGCTTATTTTTCTTTACGGTCTTTAAAAAGGCCGTAATATCCAGCTGAACGGTCTGGTTATAGGTACAT
TGAGCAACTGACTGAAATGCCTCAAAATGTTCTTTACGATGCCATTGGGATATATCAACGGTGGTATATC
CAGTGATTTTTTTCTCCATTTTAGCTTCCTTAGCTCCTGAAAATCTCGATAACTCAAAAAATACGCCCGG
TAGTGATCTTATTTCATTATGGTGAAAGTTGGAACCTCTTACGTGCCGATCAACGTCTCATTTTCGCCAA
AAGTTGGCCCAGGGCTTCCCGGTATCAACAGGGACACCAGGATTTATTTATTCTGCGAAGTGATCTTCCG
TCACAGGTATTTATTCGGCGCAAAGTGCGTCGGGTGATGCTGCCAACTTACTGATTTAGTGTATGATGGT
GTTTTTGAGGTGCTCCAGTGGCTTCTGTTTCTATCAGCTGTCCCTCCTGTTCAGCTACTGACGGGGTGGT
GCGTAACGGCAAAAGCACCGCCGGACATCAGCGCTAGCGGAGTGTATACTGGCTTACTATGTTGGCACTG
ATGAGGGTGTCAGTGAAGTGCTTCATGTGGCAGGAGAAAAAAGGCTGCACCGGTGCGTCAGCAGAATATG
TGATACAGGATATATTCCGCTTCCTCGCTCACTGACTCGCTACGCTCGGTCGTTCGACTGCGGCGAGCGG
AAATGGCTTACGAACGGGGCGGAGATTTCCTGGAAGATGCCAGGAAGATACTTAACAGGGAAGTGAGAGG
GCCGCGGCAAAGCCGTTTTTCCATAGGCTCCGCCCCCCTGACAAGCATCACGAAATCTGACGCTCAAATC
AGTGGTGGCGAAACCCGACAGGACTATAAAGATACCAGGCGTTTCCCCCTGGCGGCTCCCTCGTGCGCTC
TCCTGTTCCTGCCTTTCGGTTTACCGGTGTCATTCCGCTGTTATGGCCGCGTTTGTCTCATTCCACGCCT
GACACTCAGTTCCGGGTAGGCAGTTCGCTCCAAGCTGGACTGTATGCACGAACCCCCCGTTCAGTCCGAC
CGCTGCGCCTTATCCGGTAACTATCGTCTTGAGTCCAACCCGGAAAGACATGCAAAAGCACCACTGGCAG
CAGCCACTGGTAATTGATTTAGAGGAGTTAGTCTTGAAGTCATGCGCCGGTTAAGGCTAAACTGAAAGGA
CAAGTTTTGGTGACTGCGCTCCTCCAAGCCAGTTACCTCGGTTCAAAGAGTTGGTAGCTCAGAGAACCTT
CGAAAAACCGCCCTGCAAGGCGGTTTTTTCGTTTTCAGAGCAAGAGATTACGCGCAGACCAAAACGATCT
CAAGAAGATCATCTTATTAATCAGATAAAATATTTCTAGATTTCAGTGCAATTTATCTCTTCAAATGTAG
CACCTGAAGTCAGCCCCATACGATATAAGTTGTAATTCTCATGTTAGTCATGCCCCGCGCCCACCGGAAG
GAGCTGACTGGGTTGAAGGCTCTCAAGGGCATCGGTCGAGATCCCGGTGCCTAATGAGTGAGCTAACTTA
CATTAATTGCGTTGCGCTCACTGCCCGCTTTCCAGTCGGGAAACCTGTCGTGCCAGCTGCATTAATGAAT
CGGCCAACGCGCGGGGAGAGGCGGTTTGCGTATTGGGCGCCAGGGTGGTTTTTCTTTTCACCAGTGAGAC
GGGCAACAGCTGATTGCCCTTCACCGCCTGGCCCTGAGAGAGTTGCAGCAAGCGGTCCACGCTGGTTTGC
CCCAGCAGGCGAAAATCCTGTTTGATGGTGGTTAACGGCGGGATATAACATGAGCTGTCTTCGGTATCGT
CGTATCCCACTACCGAGATGTCCGCACCAACGCGCAGCCCGGACTCGGTAATGGCGCGCATTGCGCCCAG
CGCCATCTGATCGTTGGCAACCAGCATCGCAGTGGGAACGATGCCCTCATTCAGCATTTGCATGGTTTGT
TGAAAACCGGACATGGCACTCCAGTCGCCTTCCCGTTCCGCTATCGGCTGAATTTGATTGCGAGTGAGAT
ATTTATGCCAGCCAGCCAGACGCAGACGCGCCGAGACAGAACTTAATGGGCCCGCTAACAGCGCGATTTG
CTGGTGACCCAATGCGACCAGATGCTCCACGCCCAGTCGCGTACCGTCTTCATGGGAGAAAATAATACTG
TTGATGGGTGTCTGGTCAGAGACATCAAGAAATAACGCCGGAACATTAGTGCAGGCAGCTTCCACAGCAA
TGGCATCCTGGTCATCCAGCGGATAGTTAATGATCAGCCCACTGACGCGTTGCGCGAGAAGATTGTGCAC
CGCCGCTTTACAGGCTTCGACGCCGCTTCGTTCTACCATCGACACCACCACGCTGGCACCCAGTTGATCG
GCGCGAGATTTAATCGCCGCGACAATTTGCGACGGCGCGTGCAGGGCCAGACTGGAGGTGGCAACGCCAA
TCAGCAACGACTGTTTGCCCGCCAGTTGTTGTGCCACGCGGTTGGGAATGTAATTCAGCTCCGCCATCGC
CGCTTCCACTTTTTCCCGCGTTTTCGCAGAAACGTGGCTGGCCTGGTTCACCACGCGGGAAACGGTCTGA
TAAGAGACACCGGCATACTCTGCGACATCGTATAACGTTACTGGTTTCACATTCACCACCCTGAATTGAC
TCTCTTCCGGGCGCTATCATGCCATACCGCGAAAGGTTTTGCGCCATTCGATGGTGTCCGGGATCTCGAC
GCTCTCCCTTATGCGACTCCTGCATTAGGAAATTAATACGACTCACTATAGGGGAATTGTGAGCGGATAA
CAATTCCCCTGTAGAAATAATTTTGTTTAACTTTAATAAGGAGATATACCATGATCAGTCTGATTGCGGC
GTTAGCGGTAGATCGCGTTATCGGCATGGAAAACGCCATGCCGTGGAACCTGCCTGCCGATCTCGCCTGG
TTTAAACGCAACACCTTAAATAAACCCGTGATTATGGGCCGCCATACCTGGGAATCAATCGGTCGTCCGT
TGCCAGGACGCAAAAATATTATCCTCAGCAGTCAACCGGGTACGGACGATCGCGTAACGTGGGTGAAGTC
GGTGGATGAAGCCATCGCGGCGTGTGGTGACGTACCAGAAATCATGGTGATTGGCGGCGGTCGCGTTTAT
GAACAGTTCTTGCCAAAAGCGCAAAAACTGTATCTGACGCATATCGACGCAGAAGTGGAAGTGGACACCC
ATTTCCCGGATTACGAGCCGGATGACTGGGAATCGGTATTCAGCGAATTCCACGATGCTGATGCGCAGAA
CTCTCACAGCTATTGCTTTGAGATTCTGGAGCGGCGGTAACAGGCGTCGACAAGCTTGCGGCCGCATAAT
G
